Addgene plasmid #86306: PX458_ZNF644_2
Purpose: Encodes gRNA for 3' target of human ZNF644
Depositing lab: Eric Mendenhall & Richard M. Myers. Depositing organization: University of Alabama in Huntsville. Publication: CETCh-seq: CRISPR epitope tagging ChIP-seq of DNA-binding proteins. Savic D, Partridge EC, Newberry KM, Smith SB, Meadows SK, Roberts BS, Mackiewicz M, Mendenhall EM, Myers RM. Genome Res. 2015 Sep 9. 10.1101/gr.193540.115 PubMed 26355004.
Backbone
  Vector backbone: PX458
  Vector type: CRISPR
Growth in bacteria
  Bacterial resistance: Ampicillin, 100 μg/mL
  Growth temperature: 37°C
  Growth strain: DH5alpha
  Copy number: High Copy
Gene/Insert
  Gene/Insert name: gRNA against ZNF644
  gRNA/shRNA sequence: GGCTATTTAAAAGGTTTCC
  Species: H. sapiens (human)
  Entrez Gene: ZNF644 (a.k.a. BM-005, MYP21, NatF, ZEP-2)
  Cloning method: Gibson Cloning
  Sequencing primers: 5′ pBR322ori-F
Terms and licenses: Academic/Nonprofit Terms; Industry Terms: Not Available to Industry
Depositor comments: Note: This plasmid is part of the Mendenhall and Meyers CRISPR-based Tagging system to add a tag (currently using FLAG) to endogenous proteins. Please see https://www.addgene.org/crispr/tagging/ for more details.
How to cite: PX458_ZNF644_2 was a gift from Eric Mendenhall & Richard M. Myers (Addgene plasmid # 86306 ; http://n2t.net/addgene:86306 ; RRID:Addgene_86306)
