[The description below was written by a language model from this plasmid's Addgene catalogue record and pLannotate feature annotations shown in this document.]
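Description:
PX458_ZNF644_2 is a mammalian CRISPR/Cas9 expression plasmid built on the PX458 backbone, carrying a guide RNA directed at the 3' end of the human ZNF644 gene. The 9,292-nt plasmid is maintained in E. coli at high copy through a ColE1/pUC-type origin and selected with ampicillin via the β-lactamase gene. An M13/f1 phage origin is also annotated, along with short pBR322-derived bom and rop fragments and a single AAV2 ITR, which appear to be backbone remnants rather than functional elements.

Two expression units are present. A human U6 RNA polymerase III promoter drives the ZNF644-targeting spacer fused to the Streptococcus pyogenes gRNA scaffold; a second, partial scaffold annotation lies immediately downstream. The spacer was introduced by Gibson cloning. The second unit uses a CMV enhancer, chicken β-actin promoter and hybrid intron to express S. pyogenes Cas9. Cas9 is annotated as adjoining N- and C-terminal portions that together form a continuous coding region, and it is followed by a nucleoplasmin nuclear localization signal, EGFP and a bGH polyadenylation signal. The linker between Cas9 and EGFP is not annotated in the feature table. EGFP fluorescence can serve to identify or sort transfected cells.

According to the depositor, the plasmid belongs to a CRISPR-based endogenous tagging system used for epitope-tagging ChIP-seq of DNA-binding proteins. Cutting near the 3' end of the ZNF644 coding sequence supports insertion of a tag (currently FLAG) into the native locus. The tag itself would have to be supplied separately, since no donor sequence is present on this construct. The "_2" in the name suggests it is one of several guides for this target, although the record does not say so.
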