Features (pLannotate 1.2.2; 19 found; start..end, strand, type, name):
     17..257     +  promoter       U6 promoter: RNA polymerase III promoter for human U6 snRNA
    285..360     +  misc_RNA       gRNA scaffold: guide RNA scaffold for the Streptococcus pyogenes CRISPR/Cas9 system
    367..410     +  misc_RNA       gRNA scaffold (fragment): guide RNA scaffold for the Streptococcus pyogenes CRISPR/Cas9 system
    457..742     +  enhancer       CMV enhancer: human cytomegalovirus immediate early enhancer; contains an 18-bp deletion relative to the standard CMV enhancer
    744..1021    +  promoter       chicken β-actin promoter: No description available
   1022..1250    +  intron         hybrid intron: hybrid between chicken β-actin (CBA) and minute virus of mice (MMV) introns (Gray et al., 2011)
   1388..2989    +  CDS            Cas9(N): N-terminal portion of Streptococcus pyogenes Cas9 (Zetsche et al., 2015)
   2990..5488    +  CDS            Cas9(C): C-terminal portion of Streptococcus pyogenes Cas9 (Zetsche et al., 2015)
   5489..5536    +  CDS            nucleoplasmin NLS: bipartite nuclear localization signal from nucleoplasmin
   5606..6319    +  CDS            EGFP: EGFP is a basic (constitutively fluorescent) green fluorescent protein published in 1996, derived from Aequorea victoria. It is reported to be a rapidly-maturing weak dimer with moderate acid sensitivity.
   6353..6464    +  polyA_signal   bGH poly(A) signal: bovine growth hormone polyadenylation signal
   6569..6709    +  repeat_region  AAV2 ITR: inverted terminal repeat of adeno-associated virus serotype 2 inverted
   6714..6765    -  misc_feature   bom (fragment): basis of mobility region from pBR322
   6784..7164    +  rep_origin     M13 ori (sequence partly withheld): M13 bacteriophage origin of replication; arrow indicates direction of (+) strand synthesis
   7240..7289    -  misc_feature   bom (fragment): basis of mobility region from pBR322
   7391..7426    -  CDS            rop (fragment): Rop protein, which maintains plasmids at low copy number; rop
   7521..7625    +  promoter       AmpR promoter: bla
   7626..8486    +  CDS            AmpR: β-lactamase; bla; confers resistance to ampicillin, carbenicillin, and related antibiotics
   8657..9245    +  rep_origin     ori: high-copy-number ColE1/pMB1/pBR322/pUC origin of replication
>Addgene plasmid #86306 | PX458_ZNF644_2 | depositor full sequence | sequence record 168187 | Full Sequence
TTTTGCTCACATGTNNGAGGGCCTATTTCCCATGATTCCTTCATATTTGCATATACGATACAAGGCTGTT
AGAGAGATAATTGGAATTAATTTGACTGTAAACACAAAGATATTAGTACAAAATACGTGACGTAGAAAGT
AATAATTTCTTGGGTAGTTTGCAGTTTTAAAATTATGTTTTAAAATGGACTATCATATGCTTACCGTAAC
TTGAAAGTATTTCGATTTCTTGGCTTTATATATCTTGTGGAAAGGACGAAACACCGGCTATTTAAAAGGT
TTCCGTTTTAGAGCTAGAAATAGCAAGTTAAAATAAGGCTAGTCCGTTATCAACTTGAAAAAGTGGCACC
GAGTCGGTGCTTTTTTGTTTTAGAGCTAGAAATAGCAAGTTAAAATAAGGCTAGTCCGTTTTTAGCGCGT
GCGCCAATTCTGCAGACAAATGGCTCTAGAGGTACCCGTTACATAACTTACGGTAAATGGCCCGCCTGGC
TGACCGCCCAACGACCCCCGCCCATTGACGTCAATAGTAACGCCAATAGGGACTTTCCATTGACGTCAAT
GGGTGGAGTATTTACGGTAAACTGCCCACTTGGCAGTACATCAAGTGTATCATATGCCAAGTACGCCCCC
TATTGACGTCAATGACGGTAAATGGCCCGCCTGGCATTGTGCCCAGTACATGACCTTATGGGACTTTCCT
ACTTGGCAGTACATCTACGTATTAGTCATCGCTATTACCATGGTCGAGGTGAGCCCCACGTTCTGCTTCA
CTCTCCCCATCTCCCCCCCCTCCCCACCCCCAATTTTGTATTTATTTATTTTTTAATTATTTTGTGCAGC
GATGGGGGCGGGGGGGGGGGGGGGGCGCGCGCCAGGCGGGGCGGGGCGGGGCGAGGGGCGGGGCGGGGCG
AGGCGGAGAGGTGCGGCGGCAGCCAATCAGAGCGGCGCGCTCCGAAAGTTTCCTTTTATGGCGAGGCGGC
GGCGGCGGCGGCCCTATAAAAAGCGAAGCGCGCGGCGGGCGGGAGTCGCTGCGACGCTGCCTTCGCCCCG
TGCCCCGCTCCGCCGCCGCCTCGCGCCGCCCGCCCCGGCTCTGACTGACCGCGTTACTCCCACAGGTGAG
CGGGCGGGACGGCCCTTCTCCTCCGGGCTGTAATTAGCTGAGCAAGAGGTAAGGGTTTAAGGGATGGTTG
GTTGGTGGGGTATTAATGTTTAATTACCTGGAGCACCTGCCTGAAATCACTTTTTTTCAGGTTGGACCGG
TGCCACCATGGACTATAAGGACCACGACGGAGACTACAAGGATCATGATATTGATTACAAAGACGATGAC
GATAAGATGGCCCCAAAGAAGAAGCGGAAGGTCGGTATCCACGGAGTCCCAGCAGCCGACAAGAAGTACA
GCATCGGCCTGGACATCGGCACCAACTCTGTGGGCTGGGCCGTGATCACCGACGAGTACAAGGTGCCCAG
CAAGAAATTCAAGGTGCTGGGCAACACCGACCGGCACAGCATCAAGAAGAACCTGATCGGAGCCCTGCTG
TTCGACAGCGGCGAAACAGCCGAGGCCACCCGGCTGAAGAGAACCGCCAGAAGAAGATACACCAGACGGA
AGAACCGGATCTGCTATCTGCAAGAGATCTTCAGCAACGAGATGGCCAAGGTGGACGACAGCTTCTTCCA
CAGACTGGAAGAGTCCTTCCTGGTGGAAGAGGATAAGAAGCACGAGCGGCACCCCATCTTCGGCAACATC
GTGGACGAGGTGGCCTACCACGAGAAGTACCCCACCATCTACCACCTGAGAAAGAAACTGGTGGACAGCA
CCGACAAGGCCGACCTGCGGCTGATCTATCTGGCCCTGGCCCACATGATCAAGTTCCGGGGCCACTTCCT
GATCGAGGGCGACCTGAACCCCGACAACAGCGACGTGGACAAGCTGTTCATCCAGCTGGTGCAGACCTAC
AACCAGCTGTTCGAGGAAAACCCCATCAACGCCAGCGGCGTGGACGCCAAGGCCATCCTGTCTGCCAGAC
TGAGCAAGAGCAGACGGCTGGAAAATCTGATCGCCCAGCTGCCCGGCGAGAAGAAGAATGGCCTGTTCGG
AAACCTGATTGCCCTGAGCCTGGGCCTGACCCCCAACTTCAAGAGCAACTTCGACCTGGCCGAGGATGCC
AAACTGCAGCTGAGCAAGGACACCTACGACGACGACCTGGACAACCTGCTGGCCCAGATCGGCGACCAGT
ACGCCGACCTGTTTCTGGCCGCCAAGAACCTGTCCGACGCCATCCTGCTGAGCGACATCCTGAGAGTGAA
CACCGAGATCACCAAGGCCCCCCTGAGCGCCTCTATGATCAAGAGATACGACGAGCACCACCAGGACCTG
ACCCTGCTGAAAGCTCTCGTGCGGCAGCAGCTGCCTGAGAAGTACAAAGAGATTTTCTTCGACCAGAGCA
AGAACGGCTACGCCGGCTACATTGACGGCGGAGCCAGCCAGGAAGAGTTCTACAAGTTCATCAAGCCCAT
CCTGGAAAAGATGGACGGCACCGAGGAACTGCTCGTGAAGCTGAACAGAGAGGACCTGCTGCGGAAGCAG
CGGACCTTCGACAACGGCAGCATCCCCCACCAGATCCACCTGGGAGAGCTGCACGCCATTCTGCGGCGGC
AGGAAGATTTTTACCCATTCCTGAAGGACAACCGGGAAAAGATCGAGAAGATCCTGACCTTCCGCATCCC
CTACTACGTGGGCCCTCTGGCCAGGGGAAACAGCAGATTCGCCTGGATGACCAGAAAGAGCGAGGAAACC
ATCACCCCCTGGAACTTCGAGGAAGTGGTGGACAAGGGCGCTTCCGCCCAGAGCTTCATCGAGCGGATGA
CCAACTTCGATAAGAACCTGCCCAACGAGAAGGTGCTGCCCAAGCACAGCCTGCTGTACGAGTACTTCAC
CGTGTATAACGAGCTGACCAAAGTGAAATACGTGACCGAGGGAATGAGAAAGCCCGCCTTCCTGAGCGGC
GAGCAGAAAAAGGCCATCGTGGACCTGCTGTTCAAGACCAACCGGAAAGTGACCGTGAAGCAGCTGAAAG
AGGACTACTTCAAGAAAATCGAGTGCTTCGACTCCGTGGAAATCTCCGGCGTGGAAGATCGGTTCAACGC
CTCCCTGGGCACATACCACGATCTGCTGAAAATTATCAAGGACAAGGACTTCCTGGACAATGAGGAAAAC
GAGGACATTCTGGAAGATATCGTGCTGACCCTGACACTGTTTGAGGACAGAGAGATGATCGAGGAACGGC
TGAAAACCTATGCCCACCTGTTCGACGACAAAGTGATGAAGCAGCTGAAGCGGCGGAGATACACCGGCTG
GGGCAGGCTGAGCCGGAAGCTGATCAACGGCATCCGGGACAAGCAGTCCGGCAAGACAATCCTGGATTTC
CTGAAGTCCGACGGCTTCGCCAACAGAAACTTCATGCAGCTGATCCACGACGACAGCCTGACCTTTAAAG
AGGACATCCAGAAAGCCCAGGTGTCCGGCCAGGGCGATAGCCTGCACGAGCACATTGCCAATCTGGCCGG
CAGCCCCGCCATTAAGAAGGGCATCCTGCAGACAGTGAAGGTGGTGGACGAGCTCGTGAAAGTGATGGGC
CGGCACAAGCCCGAGAACATCGTGATCGAAATGGCCAGAGAGAACCAGACCACCCAGAAGGGACAGAAGA
ACAGCCGCGAGAGAATGAAGCGGATCGAAGAGGGCATCAAAGAGCTGGGCAGCCAGATCCTGAAAGAACA
CCCCGTGGAAAACACCCAGCTGCAGAACGAGAAGCTGTACCTGTACTACCTGCAGAATGGGCGGGATATG
TACGTGGACCAGGAACTGGACATCAACCGGCTGTCCGACTACGATGTGGACCATATCGTGCCTCAGAGCT
TTCTGAAGGACGACTCCATCGACAACAAGGTGCTGACCAGAAGCGACAAGAACCGGGGCAAGAGCGACAA
CGTGCCCTCCGAAGAGGTCGTGAAGAAGATGAAGAACTACTGGCGGCAGCTGCTGAACGCCAAGCTGATT
ACCCAGAGAAAGTTCGACAATCTGACCAAGGCCGAGAGAGGCGGCCTGAGCGAACTGGATAAGGCCGGCT
TCATCAAGAGACAGCTGGTGGAAACCCGGCAGATCACAAAGCACGTGGCACAGATCCTGGACTCCCGGAT
GAACACTAAGTACGACGAGAATGACAAGCTGATCCGGGAAGTGAAAGTGATCACCCTGAAGTCCAAGCTG
GTGTCCGATTTCCGGAAGGATTTCCAGTTTTACAAAGTGCGCGAGATCAACAACTACCACCACGCCCACG
ACGCCTACCTGAACGCCGTCGTGGGAACCGCCCTGATCAAAAAGTACCCTAAGCTGGAAAGCGAGTTCGT
GTACGGCGACTACAAGGTGTACGACGTGCGGAAGATGATCGCCAAGAGCGAGCAGGAAATCGGCAAGGCT
ACCGCCAAGTACTTCTTCTACAGCAACATCATGAACTTTTTCAAGACCGAGATTACCCTGGCCAACGGCG
AGATCCGGAAGCGGCCTCTGATCGAGACAAACGGCGAAACCGGGGAGATCGTGTGGGATAAGGGCCGGGA
TTTTGCCACCGTGCGGAAAGTGCTGAGCATGCCCCAAGTGAATATCGTGAAAAAGACCGAGGTGCAGACA
GGCGGCTTCAGCAAAGAGTCTATCCTGCCCAAGAGGAACAGCGATAAGCTGATCGCCAGAAAGAAGGACT
GGGACCCTAAGAAGTACGGCGGCTTCGACAGCCCCACCGTGGCCTATTCTGTGCTGGTGGTGGCCAAAGT
GGAAAAGGGCAAGTCCAAGAAACTGAAGAGTGTGAAAGAGCTGCTGGGGATCACCATCATGGAAAGAAGC
AGCTTCGAGAAGAATCCCATCGACTTTCTGGAAGCCAAGGGCTACAAAGAAGTGAAAAAGGACCTGATCA
TCAAGCTGCCTAAGTACTCCCTGTTCGAGCTGGAAAACGGCCGGAAGAGAATGCTGGCCTCTGCCGGCGA
ACTGCAGAAGGGAAACGAACTGGCCCTGCCCTCCAAATATGTGAACTTCCTGTACCTGGCCAGCCACTAT
GAGAAGCTGAAGGGCTCCCCCGAGGATAATGAGCAGAAACAGCTGTTTGTGGAACAGCACAAGCACTACC
TGGACGAGATCATCGAGCAGATCAGCGAGTTCTCCAAGAGAGTGATCCTGGCCGACGCTAATCTGGACAA
AGTGCTGTCCGCCTACAACAAGCACCGGGATAAGCCCATCAGAGAGCAGGCCGAGAATATCATCCACCTG
TTTACCCTGACCAATCTGGGAGCCCCTGCCGCCTTCAAGTACTTTGACACCACCATCGACCGGAAGAGGT
ACACCAGCACCAAAGAGGTGCTGGACGCCACCCTGATCCACCAGAGCATCACCGGCCTGTACGAGACACG
GATCGACCTGTCTCAGCTGGGAGGCGACAAAAGGCCGGCGGCCACGAAAAAGGCCGGCCAGGCAAAAAAG
AAAAAGGAATTCGGCAGTGGAGAGGGCAGAGGAAGTCTGCTAACATGCGGTGACGTCGAGGAGAATCCTG
GCCCAGTGAGCAAGGGCGAGGAGCTGTTCACCGGGGTGGTGCCCATCCTGGTCGAGCTGGACGGCGACGT
AAACGGCCACAAGTTCAGCGTGTCCGGCGAGGGCGAGGGCGATGCCACCTACGGCAAGCTGACCCTGAAG
TTCATCTGCACCACCGGCAAGCTGCCCGTGCCCTGGCCCACCCTCGTGACCACCCTGACCTACGGCGTGC
AGTGCTTCAGCCGCTACCCCGACCACATGAAGCAGCACGACTTCTTCAAGTCCGCCATGCCCGAAGGCTA
CGTCCAGGAGCGCACCATCTTCTTCAAGGACGACGGCAACTACAAGACCCGCGCCGAGGTGAAGTTCGAG
GGCGACACCCTGGTGAACCGCATCGAGCTGAAGGGCATCGACTTCAAGGAGGACGGCAACATCCTGGGGC
ACAAGCTGGAGTACAACTACAACAGCCACAACGTCTATATCATGGCCGACAAGCAGAAGAACGGCATCAA
GGTGAACTTCAAGATCCGCCACAACATCGAGGACGGCAGCGTGCAGCTCGCCGACCACTACCAGCAGAAC
ACCCCCATCGGCGACGGCCCCGTGCTGCTGCCCGACAACCACTACCTGAGCACCCAGTCCGCCCTGAGCA
AAGACCCCAACGAGAAGCGCGATCACATGGTCCTGCTGGAGTTCGTGACCGCCGCCGGGATCACTCTCGG
CATGGACGAGCTGTACAAGGAATTCTAACTAGAGCTCGCTGATCAGCCTCGACTGTGCCTTCTAGTTGCC
AGCCATCTGTTGTTTGCCCCTCCCCCGTGCCTTCCTTGACCCTGGAAGGTGCCACTCCCACTGTCCTTTC
CTAATAAAATGAGGAAATTGCATCGCATTGTCTGAGTAGGTGTCATTCTATTCTGGGGGGTGGGGTGGGG
CAGGACAGCAAGGGGGAGGATTGGGAAGAGAATAGCAGGCATGCTGGGGAGCGGCCGCAGGAACCCCTAG
TGATGGAGTTGGCCACTCCCTCTCTGCGCGCTCGCTCGCTCACTGAGGCCGGGCGACCAAAGGTCGCCCG
ACGCCCGGGCTTTGCCCGGGCGGCCTCAGTGAGCGAGCGAGCGCGCAGCTGCCTGCAGGGGCGCCTGATG
CGGTATTTTCTCCTTACGCATCTGTGCGGTATTTCACACCGCATA
[142 nt withheld, positions 6766-6907]
C
[141 nt withheld, positions 6909-7049]
CCTTTGACGTTGGAGTCCACGTTCTTT
[37 nt withheld, positions 7077-7113]
ACCCTATCTCGGGCTATTCTTTTGATTTATAAGGGATTTTGCCGATTTCGGCCTATTGGTTAAAAAATGA
GCTGATTTAACAAAAATTTAACGCGAATTTTAACAAAATATTAACGTTTACAATTTTATGGTGCACTCTC
AGTACAATCTGCTCTGATGCCGCATAGTTAAGCCAGCCCCGACACCCGCCAACACCCGCTGACGCGCCCT
GACGGGCTTGTCTGCTCCCGGCATCCGCTTACAGACAAGCTGTGACCGTCTCCGGGAGCTGCATGTGTCA
GAGGTTTTCACCGTCATCACCGAAACGCGCGAGACGAAAGGGCCTCGTGATACGCCTATTTTTATAGGTT
AATGTCATGATAATAATGGTTTCTTAGACGTCAGGTGGCACTTTTCGGGGAAATGTGCGCGGAACCCCTA
TTTGTTTATTTTTCTAAATACATTCAAATATGTATCCGCTCATGAGACAATAACCCTGATAAATGCTTCA
ATAATATTGAAAAAGGAAGAGTATGAGTATTCAACATTTCCGTGTCGCCCTTATTCCCTTTTTTGCGGCA
TTTTGCCTTCCTGTTTTTGCTCACCCAGAAACGCTGGTGAAAGTAAAAGATGCTGAAGATCAGTTGGGTG
CACGAGTGGGTTACATCGAACTGGATCTCAACAGCGGTAAGATCCTTGAGAGTTTTCGCCCCGAAGAACG
TTTTCCAATGATGAGCACTTTTAAAGTTCTGCTATGTGGCGCGGTATTATCCCGTATTGACGCCGGGCAA
GAGCAACTCGGTCGCCGCATACACTATTCTCAGAATGACTTGGTTGAGTACTCACCAGTCACAGAAAAGC
ATCTTACGGATGGCATGACAGTAAGAGAATTATGCAGTGCTGCCATAACCATGAGTGATAACACTGCGGC
CAACTTACTTCTGACAACGATCGGAGGACCGAAGGAGCTAACCGCTTTTTTGCACAACATGGGGGATCAT
GTAACTCGCCTTGATCGTTGGGAACCGGAGCTGAATGAAGCCATACCAAACGACGAGCGTGACACCACGA
TGCCTGTAGCAATGGCAACAACGTTGCGCAAACTATTAACTGGCGAACTACTTACTCTAGCTTCCCGGCA
ACAATTAATAGACTGGATGGAGGCGGATAAAGTTGCAGGACCACTTCTGCGCTCGGCCCTTCCGGCTGGC
TGGTTTATTGCTGATAAATCTGGAGCCGGTGAGCGTGGAAGCCGCGGTATCATTGCAGCACTGGGGCCAG
ATGGTAAGCCCTCCCGTATCGTAGTTATCTACACGACGGGGAGTCAGGCAACTATGGATGAACGAAATAG
ACAGATCGCTGAGATAGGTGCCTCACTGATTAAGCATTGGTAACTGTCAGACCAAGTTTACTCATATATA
CTTTAGATTGATTTAAAACTTCATTTTTAATTTAAAAGGATCTAGGTGAAGATCCTTTTTGATAATCTCA
TGACCAAAATCCCTTAACGTGAGTTTTCGTTCCACTGAGCGTCAGACCCCGTAGAAAAGATCAAAGGATC
TTCTTGAGATCCTTTTTTTCTGCGCGTAATCTGCTGCTTGCAAACAAAAAAACCACCGCTACCAGCGGTG
GTTTGTTTGCCGGATCAAGAGCTACCAACTCTTTTTCCGAAGGTAACTGGCTTCAGCAGAGCGCAGATAC
CAAATACTGTCCTTCTAGTGTAGCCGTAGTTAGGCCACCACTTCAAGAACTCTGTAGCACCGCCTACATA
CCTCGCTCTGCTAATCCTGTTACCAGTGGCTGCTGCCAGTGGCGATAAGTCGTGTCTTACCGGGTTGGAC
TCAAGACGATAGTTACCGGATAAGGCGCAGCGGTCGGGCTGAACGGGGGGTTCGTGCACACAGCCCAGCT
TGGAGCGAACGACCTACACCGAACTGAGATACCTACAGCGTGAGCTATGAGAAAGCGCCACGCTTCCCGA
AGGGAGAAAGGCGGACAGGTATCCGGTAAGCGGCAGGGTCGGAACAGGAGAGCGCACGAGGGAGCTTCCA
GGGGGAAACGCCTGGTATCTTTATAGTCCTGTCGGGTTTCGCCACCTCTGACTTGAGCGTCGATTTTTGT
GATGCTCGTCAGGGGGGCGGAGCCTATGGAAAAACGCCAGCAACGCGGCCTTTTTACGGTTCCTGGCCTT
TTGCTGGCC
