>Addgene plasmid #86306 | PX458_ZNF644_2 | addgene partial sequence | sequence record 170813 | Addgene Partial NGS Result
GACTATAAGGACCACGACGGAGACTACAAGGATCATGATATTGATTACAAAGACGATGACGATAAGATGG
CCCCAAAGAAGAAGCGGAAGGTCGGTATCCACGGAGTCCCAGCAGCCGACAAGAAGTACAGCATCGGCCT
GGACATCGGCACCAACTCTGTGGGCTGGGCCGTGATCACCGACGAGTACAAGGTGCCCAGCAAGAAATTC
AAGGTGCTGGGCAACACCGACCGGCACAGCATCAAGAAGAACCTGATCGGAGCCCTGCTGTTCGACAGCG
GCGAAACAGCCGAGGCCACCCGGCTGAAGAGAACCGCCAGAAGAAGATACACCAGACGGAAGAACCGGAT
CTGCTATCTGCAAGAGATCTTCAGCAACGAGATGGCCAAGGTGGACGACAGCTTCTTCCACAGACTGGAA
GAGTCCTTCCTGGTGGAAGAGGATAAGAAGCACGAGCGGCACCCCATCTTCGGCAACATCGTGGACGAGG
TGGCCTACCACGAGAAGTACCCCACCATCTACCACCTGAGAAAGAAACTGGTGGACAGCACCGACAAGGC
CGACCTGCGGCTGATCTATCTGGCCCTGGCCCACATGATCAAGTTCCGGGGCCACTTCCTGATCGAGGGC
GACCTGAACCCCGACAACAGCGACGTGGACAAGCTGTTCATCCAGCTGGTGCAGACCTACAACCAGCTGT
TCGAGGAAAACCCCATCAACGCCAGCGGCGTGGACGCCAAGGCCATCCTGTCTGCCAGACTGAGCAAGAG
CAGACGGCTGGAAAATCTGATCGCCCAGCTGCCCGGCGAGAAGAAGAATGGCCTGTTCGGAAACCTGATT
GCCCTGAGCCTGGGCCTGACCCCCAACTTCAAGAGCAACTTCGACCTGGCCGAGGATGCCAAACTGCAGC
TGAGCAAGGACACCTACGACGACGACCTGGACAACCTGCTGGCCCAGATCGGCGACCAGTACGCCGACCT
GTTTCTGGCCGCCAAGAACCTGTCCGACGCCATCCTGCTGAGCGACATCCTGAGAGTGAACACCGAGATC
ACCAAGGCCCCCCTGAGCGCCTCTATGATCAAGAGATACGACGAGCACCACCAGGACCTGACCCTGCTGA
AAGCTCTCGTGCGGCAGCAGCTGCCTGAGAAGTACAAAGAGATTTTCTTCGACCAGAGCAAGAACGGCTA
CGCCGGCTACATTGACGGCGGAGCCAGCCAGGAAGAGTTCTACAAGTTCATCAAGCCCATCCTGGAAAAG
ATGGACGGCACCGAGGAACTGCTCGTGAAGCTGAACAGAGAGGACCTGCTGCGGAAGCAGCGGACCTTCG
ACAACGGCAGCATCCCCCACCAGATCCACCTGGGAGAGCTGCACGCCATTCTGCGGCGGCAGGAAGATTT
TTACCCATTCCTGAAGGACAACCGGGAAAAGATCGAGAAGATCCTGACCTTCCGCATCCCCTACTACGTG
GGCCCTCTGGCCAGGGGAAACAGCAGATTCGCCTGGATGACCAGAAAGAGCGAGGAAACCATCACCCCCT
GGAACTTCGAGGAAGTGGTGGACAAGGGCGCTTCCGCCCAGAGCTTCATCGAGCGGATGACCAACTTCGA
TAAGAACCTGCCCAACGAGAAGGTGCTGCCCAAGCACAGCCTGCTGTACGAGTACTTCACCGTGTATAAC
GAGCTGACCAAAGTGAAATACGTGACCGAGGGAATGAGAAAGCCCGCCTTCCTGAGCGGCGAGCAGAAAA
AGGCCATCGTGGACCTGCTGTTCAAGACCAACCGGAAAGTGACCGTGAAGCAGCTGAAAGAGGACTACTT
CAAGAAAATCGAGTGCTTCGACTCCGTGGAAATCTCCGGCGTGGAAGATCGGTTCAACGCCTCCCTGGGC
ACATACCACGATCTGCTGAAAATTATCAAGGACAAGGACTTCCTGGACAATGAGGAAAACGAGGACATTC
TGGAAGATATCGTGCTGACCCTGACACTGTTTGAGGACAGAGAGATGATCGAGGAACGGCTGAAAACCTA
TGCCCACCTGTTCGACGACAAAGTGATGAAGCAGCTGAAGCGGCGGAGATACACCGGCTGGGGCAGGCTG
AGCCGGAAGCTGATCAACGGCATCCGGGACAAGCAGTCCGGCAAGACAATCCTGGATTTCCTGAAGTCCG
ACGGCTTCGCCAACAGAAACTTCATGCAGCTGATCCACGACGACAGCCTGACCTTTAAAGAGGACATCCA
GAAAGCCCAGGTGTCCGGCCAGGGCGATAGCCTGCACGAGCACATTGCCAATCTGGCCGGCAGCCCCGCC
ATTAAGAAGGGCATCCTGCAGACAGTGAAGGTGGTGGACGAGCTCGTGAAAGTGATGGGCCGGCACAAGC
CCGAGAACATCGTGATCGAAATGGCCAGAGAGAACCAGACCACCCAGAAGGGACAGAAGAACAGCCGCGA
GAGAATGAAGCGGATCGAAGAGGGCATCAAAGAGCTGGGCAGCCAGATCCTGAAAGAACACCCCGTGGAA
AACACCCAGCTGCAGAACGAGAAGCTGTACCTGTACTACCTGCAGAATGGGCGGGATATGTACGTGGACC
AGGAACTGGACATCAACCGGCTGTCCGACTACGATGTGGACCATATCGTGCCTCAGAGCTTTCTGAAGGA
CGACTCCATCGACAACAAGGTGCTGACCAGAAGCGACAAGAACCGGGGCAAGAGCGACAACGTGCCCTCC
GAAGAGGTCGTGAAGAAGATGAAGAACTACTGGCGGCAGCTGCTGAACGCCAAGCTGATTACCCAGAGAA
AGTTCGACAATCTGACCAAGGCCGAGAGAGGCGGCCTGAGCGAACTGGATAAGGCCGGCTTCATCAAGAG
ACAGCTGGTGGAAACCCGGCAGATCACAAAGCACGTGGCACAGATCCTGGACTCCCGGATGAACACTAAG
TACGACGAGAATGACAAGCTGATCCGGGAAGTGAAAGTGATCACCCTGAAGTCCAAGCTGGTGTCCGATT
TCCGGAAGGATTTCCAGTTTTACAAAGTGCGCGAGATCAACAACTACCACCACGCCCACGACGCCTACCT
GAACGCCGTCGTGGGAACCGCCCTGATCAAAAAGTACCCTAAGCTGGAAAGCGAGTTCGTGTACGGCGAC
TACAAGGTGTACGACGTGCGGAAGATGATCGCCAAGAGCGAGCAGGAAATCGGCAAGGCTACCGCCAAGT
ACTTCTTCTACAGCAACATCATGAACTTTTTCAAGACCGAGATTACCCTGGCCAACGGCGAGATCCGGAA
GCGGCCTCTGATCGAGACAAACGGCGAAACCGGGGAGATCGTGTGGGATAAGGGCCGGGATTTTGCCACC
GTGCGGAAAGTGCTGAGCATGCCCCAAGTGAATATCGTGAAAAAGACCGAGGTGCAGACAGGCGGCTTCA
GCAAAGAGTCTATCCTGCCCAAGAGGAACAGCGATAAGCTGATCGCCAGAAAGAAGGACTGGGACCCTAA
GAAGTACGGCGGCTTCGACAGCCCCACCGTGGCCTATTCTGTGCTGGTGGTGGCCAAAGTGGAAAAGGGC
AAGTCCAAGAAACTGAAGAGTGTGAAAGAGCTGCTGGGGATCACCATCATGGAAAGAAGCAGCTTCGAGA
AGAATCCCATCGACTTTCTGGAAGCCAAGGGCTACAAAGAAGTGAAAAAGGACCTGATCATCAAGCTGCC
TAAGTACTCCCTGTTCGAGCTGGAAAACGGCCGGAAGAGAATGCTGGCCTCTGCCGGCGAACTGCAGAAG
GGAAACGAACTGGCCCTGCCCTCCAAATATGTGAACTTCCTGTACCTGGCCAGCCACTATGAGAAGCTGA
AGGGCTCCCCCGAGGATAATGAGCAGAAACAGCTGTTTGTGGAACAGCACAAGCACTACCTGGACGAGAT
CATCGAGCAGATCAGCGAGTTCTCCAAGAGAGTGATCCTGGCCGACGCTAATCTGGACAAAGTGCTGTCC
GCCTACAACAAGCACCGGGATAAGCCCATCAGAGAGCAGGCCGAGAATATCATCCACCTGTTTACCCTGA
CCAATCTGGGAGCCCCTGCCGCCTTCAAGTACTTTGACACCACCATCGACCGGAAGAGGTACACCAGCAC
CAAAGAGGTGCTGGACGCCACCCTGATCCACCAGAGCATCACCGGCCTGTACGAGACACGGATCGACCTG
TCTCAGCTGGGAGGCGACAAAAGGCCGGCGGCCACGAAAAAGGCCGGCCAGGCAAAAAAGAAAAAGGAAT
TCGGCAGTGGAGAGGGCAGAGGAAGTCTGCTAACATGCGGTGACGTCGAGGAGAATCCTGGCCCAGTGAG
CAAGGGCGAGGAGCTGTTCACCGGGGTGGTGCCCATCCTGGTCGAGCTGGACGGCGACGTAAACGGCCAC
AAGTTCAGCGTGTCCGGCGAGGGCGAGGGCGATGCCACCTACGGCAAGCTGACCCTGAAGTTCATCTGCA
CCACCGGCAAGCTGCCCGTGCCCTGGCCCACCCTCGTGACCACCCTGACCTACGGCGTGCAGTGCTTCAG
CCGCTACCCCGACCACATGAAGCAGCACGACTTCTTCAAGTCCGCCATGCCCGAAGGCTACGTCCAGGAG
CGCACCATCTTCTTCAAGGACGACGGCAACTACAAGACCCGCGCCGAGGTGAAGTTCGAGGGCGACACCC
TGGTGAACCGCATCGAGCTGAAGGGCATCGACTTCAAGGAGGACGGCAACATCCTGGGGCACAAGCTGGA
GTACAACTACAACAGCCACAACGTCTATATCATGGCCGACAAGCAGAAGAACGGCATCAAGGTGAACTTC
AAGATCCGCCACAACATCGAGGACGGCAGCGTGCAGCTCGCCGACCACTACCAGCAGAACACCCCCATCG
GCGACGGCCCCGTGCTGCTGCCCGACAACCACTACCTGAGCACCCAGTCCGCCCTGAGCAAAGACCCCAA
CGAGAAGCGCGATCACATGGTCCTGCTGGAGTTCGTGACCGCCGCCGGGATCACTCTCGGCATGGACGAG
CTGTACAAGGAATTCTAACTAGAGCTCGCTGATCAGCCTCGACTGTGCCTTCTAGTTGCCAGCCATCTGT
TGTTTGCCCCTCCCCCGTGCCTTCCTTGACCCTGGAAGGTGCCACTCCCACTGTCCTTTCCTAATAAAAT
GAGGAAATTGCATCGCATTGTCTGAGTAGGTGTCATTCTATTCTGGGGGGTGGGGTGGGGCAGGACAGCA
AGGGGGAGGATTGGGAAGAGAATAGCAGGCATGCTGGGGAGCGGCCGCAGGAACCCCTAGTGATGGAGTT
GGCCACTCCCTCTCTGCGCGCTCGCTCGCTCACTGAGGCCGGGCGACCAAAGGTCGCCCGACGCCCGGGC
TTTGCCCGGGCGGCCTCAGTGAGCGAGCGAGCGCGCAGCTGCCTGCAGGGGCGCCTGATGCGGTATTTTC
TCCTTACGCATCTGTGCGGTATTTCACACCGCATA
[95 nt withheld, positions 5496-5590]
T
[46 nt withheld, positions 5592-5637]
C
[141 nt withheld, positions 5639-5779]
CCTTTGACGTTGGAGTCCACGTTCTTT
[37 nt withheld, positions 5807-5843]
ACTCTATCTCGGGCTATTCTTTTGATTTATAAGGGATTTTGCCGATTTCGGTCTATTGGTTAAAAAATGA
GCTGATTTAACAAAAATTTAACGCGAATTTTAACAAAATATTAACGTTTACAATTTTATGGTGCACTCTC
AGTACAATCTGCTCTGATGCCGCATAGTTAAGCCAGCCCCGACACCCGCCAACACCCGCTGACGCGCCCT
GACGGGCTTGTCTGCTCCCGGCATCCGCTTACAGACAAGCTGTGACCGTCTCCGGGAGCTGCATGTGTCA
GAGGTTTTCACCGTCATCACCGAAACGCGCGAGACGAAAGGGCCTCGTGATACGCCTATTTTTATAGGTT
AATGTCATGATAATAATGGTTTCTTAGACGTCAGGTGGCACTTTTCGGGGAAATGTGCGCGGAACCCCTA
TTTGTTTATTTTTCTAAATACATTCAAATATGTATCCGCTCATGAGACAATAACCCTGATAAATGCTTCA
ATAATATTGAAAAAGGAAGAGTATGAGTATTCAACATTTCCGTGTCGCCCTTATTCCCTTTTTTGCGGCA
TTTTGCCTTCCTGTTTTTGCTCACCCAGAAACGCTGGTGAAAGTAAAAGATGCTGAAGATCAGTTGGGTG
CACGAGTGGGTTACATCGAACTGGATCTCAACAGCGGTAAGATCCTTGAGAGTTTTCGCCCCGAAGAACG
TTTTCCAATGATGAGCACTTTTAAAGTTCTGCTATGTGGCGCGGTATTATCCCGTATTGACGCCGGGCAA
GAGCAACTCGGTCGCCGCATACACTATTCTCAGAATGACTTGGTTGAGTACTCACCAGTCACAGAAAAGC
ATCTTACGGATGGCATGACAGTAAGAGAATTATGCAGTGCTGCCATAACCATGAGTGATAACACTGCGGC
CAACTTACTTCTGACAACGATCGGAGGACCGAAGGAGCTAACCGCTTTTTTGCACAACATGGGGGATCAT
GTAACTCGCCTTGATCGTTGGGAACCGGAGCTGAATGAAGCCATACCAAACGACGAGCGTGACACCACGA
TGCCTGTAGCAATGGCAACAACGTTGCGCAAACTATTAACTGGCGAACTACTTACTCTAGCTTCCCGGCA
ACAATTAATAGACTGGATGGAGGCGGATAAAGTTGCAGGACCACTTCTGCGCTCGGCCCTTCCGGCTGGC
TGGTTTATTGCTGATAAATCTGGAGCCGGTGAGCGTGGAAGCCGCGGTATCATTGCAGCACTGGGGCCAG
ATGGTAAGCCCTCCCGTATCGTAGTTATCTACACGACGGGGAGTCAGGCAACTATGGATGAACGAAATAG
ACAGATCGCTGAGATAGGTGCCTCACTGATTAAGCATTGGTAACTGTCAGACCAAGTTTACTCATATATA
CTTTAGATTGATTTAAAACTTCATTTTTAATTTAAAAGGATCTAGGTGAAGATCCTTTTTGATAATCTCA
TGACCAAAATCCCTTAACGTGAGTTTTCGTTCCACTGAGCGTCAGACCCCGTAGAAAAGATCAAAGGATC
TTCTTGAGATCCTTTTTTTCTGCGCGTAATCTGCTGCTTGCAAACAAAAAAACCACCGCTACCAGCGGTG
GTTTGTTTGCCGGATCAAGAGCTACCAACTCTTTTTCCGAAGGTAACTGGCTTCAGCAGAGCGCAGATAC
CAAATACTGTTCTTCTAGTGTAGCCGTAGTTAGGCCACCACTTCAAGAACTCTGTAGCACCGCCTACATA
CCTCGCTCTGCTAATCCTGTTACCAGTGGCTGCTGCCAGTGGCGATAAGTCGTGTCTTACCGGGTTGGAC
TCAAGACGATAGTTACCGGATAAGGCGCAGCGGTCGGGCTGAACGGGGGGTTCGTGCACACAGCCCAGCT
TGGAGCGAACGACCTACACCGAACTGAGATACCTACAGCGTGAGCTATGAGAAAGCGCCACGCTTCCCGA
AGGGAGAAAGGCGGACAGGTATCCGGTAAGCGGCAGGGTCGGAACAGGAGAGCGCACGAGGGAGCTTCCA
GGGGGAAACGCCTGGTATCTTTATAGTCCTGTCGGGTTTCGCCACCTCTGACTTGAGCGTCGATTTTTGT
GATGCTCGTCAGGGGGGCGGAGCCTATGGAAAAACGCCAGCAACGCGGCCTTTTTACGGTTCCTGGCCTT
TTGCTGGCCTTTTGCTCACATGTGAGGGCCTATTTCCCATGATTCCTTCATATTTGCATATACGATACAA
GGCTGTTAGAGAGATAATTGGAATTAATTTGACTGTAAACACAAAGATATTAGTACAAAATACGTGACGT
AGAAAGTAATAATTTCTTGGGTAGTTTGCAGTTTTAAAATTATGTTTTAAAATGGACTATCATATGCTTA
CCGTAACTTGAAAGTATTTCGATTTCTTGGCTTTATATATCTTGTGGAAAGGACGAAACACCGGCTATTT
AAAAGGTTTCCGTTTTAGAGCTAGAAATAGCAAGTTAAAATAAGGCTAGTCCGTTATCAACTTGAAAAAG
TGGCACCGAGTCGGTGCTTTTTTGTTTTAGAGCTAGAAATAGCAAGTTAAAATAAGGCTAGTCCGTTTTT
AGCGCGTGCGCCAATTCTGCAGACAAATGGCTCTAGAGGTACC
